Addgene plasmid #239099: pGL3-empty
Purpose: (Empty Backbone) pGL3 luciferase vector with no promoter.
Depositing lab: David Cobrinik. Depositing organization: Children's Hospital Los Angeles. Publication: Identification and characterization of early human photoreceptor states and cell-state-specific retinoblastoma-related features. Shayler DWH, Stachelek K, Cambier L, Lee S, Bai J, Reid MW, Weisenberger DJ, Bhat B, Aparicio JG, Kim Y, Singh M, Bay M, Thornton ME, Doyle EK, Fouladian Z, Erberich SG, Grubbs BH, Bonaguidi MA, Craft CM, Singh HP, Cobrinik D. eLife 13:RP101918 10.7554/eLife.101918.1.
Backbone
  Vector backbone: pGL3
  Vector type: Luciferase
Growth in bacteria
  Bacterial resistance: Ampicillin, 100 μg/mL
  Growth temperature: 37°C
  Growth strain: DH5alpha
  Copy number: Unknown
Terms and licenses: Academic/Nonprofit Terms; Industry Terms: Not Available to Industry
Depositor comments: pGL3-empty was created in the Cobrinik lab by removing the SV40 promoter from a pGL3-SV40 plasmid. It is not identical to the pGL3 Basic Vector (Addgene plasmid #212936) from Promega. Please visit https://doi.org/10.1101/2023.02.28.530247 for bioRxiv preprint.
How to cite: pGL3-empty was a gift from David Cobrinik (Addgene plasmid # 239099 ; http://n2t.net/addgene:239099 ; RRID:Addgene_239099)
