[The description below was written by a language model from this plasmid's Addgene catalogue record and pLannotate feature annotations shown in this document.]
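Description:
pGL3-empty is a promoterless firefly luciferase reporter backbone of the pGL3 family, about 4.8 kb in the sequenced record. It is intended as an empty vector into which candidate regulatory sequences can be cloned, or as a baseline control in reporter assays. According to the depositor, it was made by removing the SV40 promoter from a pGL3-SV40 plasmid, and it is explicitly noted not to be identical to the commercial pGL3 Basic vector. It is propagated in E. coli through a high-copy ColE1/pUC-type origin and selected with ampicillin via the β-lactamase gene and its own bla promoter. An f1 bacteriophage origin is also present, which allows single-stranded DNA production.

The payload is the luc+ coding sequence, an enhanced version of firefly luciferase, followed by an SV40 polyadenylation signal for transcript processing in mammalian cells. No promoter is annotated upstream of luciferase, which matches the stated design. Immediately upstream of the reporter region lie a synthetic poly(A) signal and an RNA polymerase II transcriptional pause site from the human α2 globin gene. These elements terminate spurious transcription reading in from the backbone, so background luciferase expression stays low. The short annotated fragments of SV40 large T antigen, the tetracycline resistance gene and lacZα are most likely non-functional backbone remnants or annotation matches rather than working genes.

The record does not describe specific experiments. The design fits measuring the activity of inserted promoter or enhancer fragments by luminescence after transfection, with the empty vector giving the no-promoter baseline.
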