Features (pLannotate 1.2.2; 11 found; start..end, strand, type, name):
     83..1735    +  CDS            luciferase: firefly luciferase; luc+; enhanced luc+ version of the luciferase gene
   1776..1897    -  polyA_signal   SV40 poly(A) signal: SV40 polyadenylation signal
   1920..1988    -  CDS            large T antigen (fragment): large T antigen from SV40 (simian virus 40)
   2004..2136    +  CDS            TcR (fragment): tetracycline efflux protein; tet; confers resistance to tetracycline
   2316..2904    -  rep_origin     ori: high-copy-number ColE1/pMB1/pBR322/pUC origin of replication
   3075..3935    -  CDS            AmpR: β-lactamase; bla; confers resistance to ampicillin, carbenicillin, and related antibiotics
   3936..4040    -  promoter       AmpR promoter: bla
   4067..4495    +  rep_origin     f1 ori (sequence partly withheld): f1 bacteriophage origin of replication; arrow indicates direction of (+) strand synthesis
   4527..4594    -  CDS            lacZα (fragment): LacZα fragment of β-galactosidase; lacZ fragment
   4653..4701    +  polyA_signal   poly(A) signal: synthetic polyadenylation signal
   4715..4806    +  misc_feature   pause site: RNA polymerase II transcriptional pause signal from the human α2 globin gene
>Addgene plasmid #239099 | pGL3-empty | addgene full sequence | sequence record 485110 | Addgene NGS Result
GGTACCGAGCTCTTACGCGTGCTAGCCCGGGCTCGAGATCTGCGATCAAGCTTGGCATTCCGGTACTGTT
GGTAAAGCCACCATGGAAGACGCCAAAAACATAAAGAAAGGCCCGGCGCCATTCTATCCGCTGGAAGATG
GAACCGCTGGAGAGCAACTGCATAAGGCTATGAAGAGATACGCCCTGGTTCCTGGAACAATTGCTTTTAC
AGATGCACATATCGAGGTGGACATCACTTACGCTGAGTACTTCGAAATGTCCGTTCGGTTGGCAGAAGCT
ATGAAACGATATGGGCTGAATACAAATCACAGAATCGTCGTATGCAGTGAAAACTCTCTTCAATTCTTTA
TGCCGGTGTTGGGCGCGTTATTTATCGGAGTTGCAGTTGCGCCCGCGAACGACATTTATAATGAACGTGA
ATTGCTCAACAGTATGGGCATTTCGCAGCCTACCGTGGTGTTCGTTTCCAAAAAGGGGTTGCAAAAAATT
TTGAACGTGCAAAAAAAGCTCCCAATCATCCAAAAAATTATTATCATGGATTCTAAAACGGATTACCAGG
GATTTCAGTCGATGTACACGTTCGTCACATCTCATCTACCTCCCGGTTTTAATGAATACGATTTTGTGCC
AGAGTCCTTCGATAGGGACAAGACAATTGCACTGATCATGAACTCCTCTGGATCTACTGGTCTGCCTAAA
GGTGTCGCTCTGCCTCATAGAACTGCCTGCGTGAGATTCTCGCATGCCAGAGATCCTATTTTTGGCAATC
AAATCATTCCGGATACTGCGATTTTAAGTGTTGTTCCATTCCATCACGGTTTTGGAATGTTTACTACACT
CGGATATTTGATATGTGGATTTCGAGTCGTCTTAATGTATAGATTTGAAGAAGAGCTGTTTCTGAGGAGC
CTTCAGGATTACAAGATTCAAAGTGCGCTGCTGGTGCCAACCCTATTCTCCTTCTTCGCCAAAAGCACTC
TGATTGACAAATACGATTTATCTAATTTACACGAAATTGCTTCTGGTGGCGCTCCCCTCTCTAAGGAAGT
CGGGGAAGCGGTTGCCAAGAGGTTCCATCTGCCAGGTATCAGGCAAGGATATGGGCTCACTGAGACTACA
TCAGCTATTCTGATTACACCCGAGGGGGATGATAAACCGGGCGCGGTCGGTAAAGTTGTTCCATTTTTTG
AAGCGAAGGTTGTGGATCTGGATACCGGGAAAACGCTGGGCGTTAATCAAAGAGGCGAACTGTGTGTGAG
AGGTCCTATGATTATGTCCGGTTATGTAAACAATCCGGAAGCGACCAACGCCTTGATTGACAAGGATGGA
TGGCTACATTCTGGAGACATAGCTTACTGGGACGAAGACGAACACTTCTTCATCGTTGACCGCCTGAAGT
CTCTGATTAAGTACAAAGGCTATCAGGTGGCTCCCGCTGAATTGGAATCCATCTTGCTCCAACACCCCAA
CATCTTCGACGCAGGTGTCGCAGGTCTTCCCGACGATGACGCCGGTGAACTTCCCGCCGCCGTTGTTGTT
TTGGAGCACGGAAAGACGATGACGGAAAAAGAGATCGTGGATTACGTCGCCAGTCAAGTAACAACCGCGA
AAAAGTTGCGCGGAGGAGTTGTGTTTGTGGACGAAGTACCGAAAGGTCTTACCGGAAAACTCGACGCAAG
AAAAATCAGAGAGATCCTCATAAAGGCCAAGAAGGGCGGAAAGATCGCCGTGTAATTCTAGAGTCGGGGC
GGCCGGCCGCTTCGAGCAGACATGATAAGATACATTGATGAGTTTGGACAAACCACAACTAGAATGCAGT
GAAAAAAATGCTTTATTTGTGAAATTTGTGATGCTATTGCTTTATTTGTAACCATTATAAGCTGCAATAA
ACAAGTTAACAACAACAATTGCATTCATTTTATGTTTCAGGTTCAGGGGGAGGTGTGGGAGGTTTTTTAA
AGCAAGTAAAACCTCTACAAATGTGGTAAAATCGATAAGGATCCGTCGACCGATGCCCTTGAGAGCCTTC
AACCCAGTCAGCTCCTTCCGGTGGGCGCGGGGCATGACTATCGTCGCCGCACTTATGACTGTCTTCTTTA
TCATGCAACTCGTAGGACAGGTGCCGGCAGCGCTCTTCCGCTTCCTCGCTCACTGACTCGCTGCGCTCGG
TCGTTCGGCTGCGGCGAGCGGTATCAGCTCACTCAAAGGCGGTAATACGGTTATCCACAGAATCAGGGGA
TAACGCAGGAAAGAACATGTGAGCAAAAGGCCAGCAAAAGGCCAGGAACCGTAAAAAGGCCGCGTTGCTG
GCGTTTTTCCATAGGCTCCGCCCCCCTGACGAGCATCACAAAAATCGACGCTCAAGTCAGAGGTGGCGAA
ACCCGACAGGACTATAAAGATACCAGGCGTTTCCCCCTGGAAGCTCCCTCGTGCGCTCTCCTGTTCCGAC
CCTGCCGCTTACCGGATACCTGTCCGCCTTTCTCCCTTCGGGAAGCGTGGCGCTTTCTCATAGCTCACGC
TGTAGGTATCTCAGTTCGGTGTAGGTCGTTCGCTCCAAGCTGGGCTGTGTGCACGAACCCCCCGTTCAGC
CCGACCGCTGCGCCTTATCCGGTAACTATCGTCTTGAGTCCAACCCGGTAAGACACGACTTATCGCCACT
GGCAGCAGCCACTGGTAACAGGATTAGCAGAGCGAGGTATGTAGGCGGTGCTACAGAGTTCTTGAAGTGG
TGGCCTAACTACGGCTACACTAGAAGAACAGTATTTGGTATCTGCGCTCTGCTGAAGCCAGTTACCTTCG
GAAAAAGAGTTGGTAGCTCTTGATCCGGCAAACAAACCACCGCTGGTAGCGGTGGTTTTTTTGTTTGCAA
GCAGCAGATTACGCGCAGAAAAAAAGGATCTCAAGAAGATCCTTTGATCTTTTCTACGGGGTCTGACGCT
CAGTGGAACGAAAACTCACGTTAAGGGATTTTGGTCATGAGATTATCAAAAAGGATCTTCACCTAGATCC
TTTTAAATTAAAAATGAAGTTTTAAATCAATCTAAAGTATATATGAGTAAACTTGGTCTGACAGTTACCA
ATGCTTAATCAGTGAGGCACCTATCTCAGCGATCTGTCTATTTCGTTCATCCATAGTTGCCTGACTCCCC
GTCGTGTAGATAACTACGATACGGGAGGGCTTACCATCTGGCCCCAGTGCTGCAATGATACCGCGAGACC
CACGCTCACCGGCTCCAGATTTATCAGCAATAAACCAGCCAGCCGGAAGGGCCGAGCGCAGAAGTGGTCC
TGCAACTTTATCCGCCTCCATCCAGTCTATTAATTGTTGCCGGGAAGCTAGAGTAAGTAGTTCGCCAGTT
AATAGTTTGCGCAACGTTGTTGCCATTGCTACAGGCATCGTGGTGTCACGCTCGTCGTTTGGTATGGCTT
CATTCAGCTCCGGTTCCCAACGATCAAGGCGAGTTACATGATCCCCCATGTTGTGCAAAAAAGCGGTTAG
CTCCTTCGGTCCTCCGATCGTTGTCAGAAGTAAGTTGGCCGCAGTGTTATCACTCATGGTTATGGCAGCA
CTGCATAATTCTCTTACTGTCATGCCATCCGTAAGATGCTTTTCTGTGACTGGTGAGTACTCAACCAAGT
CATTCTGAGAATAGTGTATGCGGCGACCGAGTTGCTCTTGCCCGGCGTCAATACGGGATAATACCGCGCC
ACATAGCAGAACTTTAAAAGTGCTCATCATTGGAAAACGTTCTTCGGGGCGAAAACTCTCAAGGATCTTA
CCGCTGTTGAGATCCAGTTCGATGTAACCCACTCGTGCACCCAACTGATCTTCAGCATCTTTTACTTTCA
CCAGCGTTTCTGGGTGAGCAAAAACAGGAAGGCAAAATGCCGCAAAAAAGGGAATAAGGGCGACACGGAA
ATGTTGAATACTCATACTCTTCCTTTTTCAATATTATTGAAGCATTTATCAGGGTTATTGTCTCATGAGC
GGATACATATTTGAATGTATTTAGAAAAATAAACAAATAGGGGTTCCGCGCACATTTCCCCGAAAAGTGC
CACCTG
[124 nt withheld, positions 4067-4190]
C
[91 nt withheld, positions 4192-4282]
A
[49 nt withheld, positions 4284-4332]
CCTTTGACGTTGGAGTCCACGTTCTTT
[37 nt withheld, positions 4360-4396]
ACCCTATCTCGGTCTATTCTTTTGATTTATAAGGGATTTTGCCGATTTCGGCCTATTGGTTAAAAAATGA
GCTGATTTAACAAAAATTTAACGCGAATTTTAACAAAATATTAACGCTTACAATTTGCCATTCGCCATTC
AGGCTGCGCAACTGTTGGGAAGGGCGATCGGTGCGGGCCTCTTCGCTATTACGCCAGCCCAAGCTACCAT
GATAAGTAAGTAATATTAAGGTACGGGAGGTACTTGGAGCGGCCGCAATAAAATATCTTTATTTTCATTA
CATCTGTGTGTTGGTTTTTTGTGTGAATCGATAGTACTAACATACGCTCTCCATCAAAACAAAACGAAAC
AAAACAAACTAGCAAAATAGGCTGTCCCCAGTGCAAGTGCAGGTGCCAGAACATTTCTCTATCGATA
